Addgene plasmid #64784: pGL3-Basic-IRES
Purpose: (Empty Backbone) Luciferase reporter vector
Depositing lab: Joshua Mendell. Depositing organization: Johns Hopkins University and School of Medicine. Publication: Transactivation of miR-34a by p53 broadly influences gene expression and promotes apoptosis. Chang TC, Wentzel EA, Kent OA, Ramachandran K, Mullendore M, Lee KH, Feldmann G, Yamakuchi M, Ferlito M, Lowenstein CJ, Arking DE, Beer MA, Maitra A, Mendell JT. Mol Cell. 2007 Jun 8;26(5):745-52. Epub 2007 May 31. 10.1016/j.molcel.2007.05.010 PubMed 17540599.
Backbone
  Vector backbone: pGL3-Basic
  Backbone manufacturer: Promega
  Backbone size (bp): 4818
  Modifications to backbone: IRES was cloned in BglII site
  Vector type: Luciferase
Growth in bacteria
  Bacterial resistance: Ampicillin, 100 μg/mL
  Growth temperature: 37°C
  Growth strain: DH5alpha
  Copy number: High Copy
Gene/Insert
  Cloning method: Restriction Enzyme
  Sequencing primers: 5′ RVprimer3; 3′ GLprimer2
Terms and licenses: Academic/Nonprofit Terms; Industry Terms: Not Available to Industry
How to cite: pGL3-Basic-IRES was a gift from Joshua Mendell (Addgene plasmid # 64784 ; http://n2t.net/addgene:64784 ; RRID:Addgene_64784)
