[The description below was written by a language model from this plasmid's Addgene catalogue record and pLannotate feature annotations shown in this document.]
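Description:
pGL3-Basic-IRES is an empty-backbone luciferase reporter vector derived from the promoterless pGL3-Basic plasmid (Promega). An internal ribosome entry site from encephalomyocarditis virus (EMCV) has been inserted at the BglII site of the multiple cloning region. The deposited sequence is 5,408 nt. It is propagated in E. coli as a high-copy plasmid through a ColE1/pUC-type origin and selected with ampicillin through the β-lactamase gene and its bla promoter. An f1 bacteriophage origin is also present, which in principle allows production of single-stranded DNA. The short fragments annotated as SV40 large T antigen, TcR and lacZα are non-functional backbone remnants.

The reporter unit consists of the EMCV IRES placed directly upstream of the firefly luc+ coding sequence, followed by an SV40 polyadenylation signal. No eukaryotic promoter or enhancer is annotated, as expected for a "Basic" vector, so luciferase expression depends on regulatory DNA that the user clones upstream of the IRES. Upstream of the cloning region, a synthetic poly(A) signal and the human α2-globin RNA polymerase II pause site limit read-through transcription from the backbone, which keeps background signal low.

Because the IRES supports cap-independent translation initiation, luciferase should still be translated when the inserted fragment contributes a long leader or upstream start codons to the transcript. This suits tests of genomic fragments that include transcribed sequence as well as a promoter. The record does not state this rationale; it gives the purpose only as a luciferase reporter vector. The associated publication concerns p53-dependent transactivation of miR-34a, suggesting use in promoter-activity assays in transfected mammalian cells.
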