Features (pLannotate 1.2.2; 12 found; start..end, strand, type, name):
    164..626     +  misc_feature   IRES: internal ribosome entry site (IRES) of the encephalomyocarditis virus (EMCV)
    678..2330    +  CDS            luciferase: firefly luciferase; luc+; enhanced luc+ version of the luciferase gene
   2371..2492    -  polyA_signal   SV40 poly(A) signal: SV40 polyadenylation signal
   2515..2583    -  CDS            large T antigen (fragment): large T antigen from SV40 (simian virus 40)
   2599..2731    +  CDS            TcR (fragment): tetracycline efflux protein; tet; confers resistance to tetracycline
   2911..3499    -  rep_origin     ori: high-copy-number ColE1/pMB1/pBR322/pUC origin of replication
   3670..4530    -  CDS            AmpR: β-lactamase; bla; confers resistance to ampicillin, carbenicillin, and related antibiotics
   4531..4635    -  promoter       AmpR promoter: bla
   4662..5090    +  rep_origin     f1 ori (sequence partly withheld): f1 bacteriophage origin of replication; arrow indicates direction of (+) strand synthesis
   5122..5189    -  CDS            lacZα (fragment): LacZα fragment of β-galactosidase; lacZ fragment
   5248..5296    +  polyA_signal   poly(A) signal: synthetic polyadenylation signal
   5310..5401    +  misc_feature   pause site: RNA polymerase II transcriptional pause signal from the human α2 globin gene
>Addgene plasmid #64784 | pGL3-Basic-IRES | depositor full sequence | sequence record 109355 | pGL3-Basic-IRES sequence 5408 bps
GGTACCGAGCTCTTACGCGTGCTAGCCCGGGCTCGAGATCTGACCCCATGCATCGAATTCCGCCCCCCCC
CCCTAACGTTACTGGCCGAAGCCGCTTGGAATAAGGCCGGTGTGCGTTTGTCTATATGTTATTTTCCACC
ATATTGCCGTCTTTTGGCAATGTGAGGGCCCGGAAACCTGGCCCTGTCTTCTTGACGAGCATTCCTAGGG
GTCTTTCCCCTCTCGCCAAAGGAATGCAAGGTCTGTTGAATGTCGTGAAGGAAGCAGTTCCTCTGGAAGC
TTCTTGAAGACAAACAACGTCTGTAGCGACCCTTTGCAGGCAGCGGAACCCCCCACCTGGCGACAGGTGC
CTCTGCGGCCAAAAGCCACGTGTATAAGATACACCTGCAAAGGCGGCACAACCCCAGTGCCACGTTGTGA
GTTGGATAGTTGTGGAAAGAGTCAAATGGCTCTCCTCAAGCGTATTCAACAAGGGGCTGAAGGATGCCCA
GAAGGTACCCCATTGTATGGGATCTGATCTGGGGCCTCGGTGCACATGCTTTACATGTGTTTAGTCGAGG
TTAAAAAAACGTCTAGGCCCCCCGAACCACGGGGACGTGGTTTTCCTTTGAAAAACACGATGATAAGATC
TGCGATCTAAGTAAGCTTGGCATTCCGGTACTGTTGGTAAAGCCACCATGGAAGACGCCAAAAACATAAA
GAAAGGCCCGGCGCCATTCTATCCGCTGGAAGATGGAACCGCTGGAGAGCAACTGCATAAGGCTATGAAG
AGATACGCCCTGGTTCCTGGAACAATTGCTTTTACAGATGCACATATCGAGGTGGACATCACTTACGCTG
AGTACTTCGAAATGTCCGTTCGGTTGGCAGAAGCTATGAAACGATATGGGCTGAATACAAATCACAGAAT
CGTCGTATGCAGTGAAAACTCTCTTCAATTCTTTATGCCGGTGTTGGGCGCGTTATTTATCGGAGTTGCA
GTTGCGCCCGCGAACGACATTTATAATGAACGTGAATTGCTCAACAGTATGGGCATTTCGCAGCCTACCG
TGGTGTTCGTTTCCAAAAAGGGGTTGCAAAAAATTTTGAACGTGCAAAAAAAGCTCCCAATCATCCAAAA
AATTATTATCATGGATTCTAAAACGGATTACCAGGGATTTCAGTCGATGTACACGTTCGTCACATCTCAT
CTACCTCCCGGTTTTAATGAATACGATTTTGTGCCAGAGTCCTTCGATAGGGACAAGACAATTGCACTGA
TCATGAACTCCTCTGGATCTACTGGTCTGCCTAAAGGTGTCGCTCTGCCTCATAGAACTGCCTGCGTGAG
ATTCTCGCATGCCAGAGATCCTATTTTTGGCAATCAAATCATTCCGGATACTGCGATTTTAAGTGTTGTT
CCATTCCATCACGGTTTTGGAATGTTTACTACACTCGGATATTTGATATGTGGATTTCGAGTCGTCTTAA
TGTATAGATTTGAAGAAGAGCTGTTTCTGAGGAGCCTTCAGGATTACAAGATTCAAAGTGCGCTGCTGGT
GCCAACCCTATTCTCCTTCTTCGCCAAAAGCACTCTGATTGACAAATACGATTTATCTAATTTACACGAA
ATTGCTTCTGGTGGCGCTCCCCTCTCTAAGGAAGTCGGGGAAGCGGTTGCCAAGAGGTTCCATCTGCCAG
GTATCAGGCAAGGATATGGGCTCACTGAGACTACATCAGCTATTCTGATTACACCCGAGGGGGATGATAA
ACCGGGCGCGGTCGGTAAAGTTGTTCCATTTTTTGAAGCGAAGGTTGTGGATCTGGATACCGGGAAAACG
CTGGGCGTTAATCAAAGAGGCGAACTGTGTGTGAGAGGTCCTATGATTATGTCCGGTTATGTAAACAATC
CGGAAGCGACCAACGCCTTGATTGACAAGGATGGATGGCTACATTCTGGAGACATAGCTTACTGGGACGA
AGACGAACACTTCTTCATCGTTGACCGCCTGAAGTCTCTGATTAAGTACAAAGGCTATCAGGTGGCTCCC
GCTGAATTGGAATCCATCTTGCTCCAACACCCCAACATCTTCGACGCAGGTGTCGCAGGTCTTCCCGACG
ATGACGCCGGTGAACTTCCCGCCGCCGTTGTTGTTTTGGAGCACGGAAAGACGATGACGGAAAAAGAGAT
CGTGGATTACGTCGCCAGTCAAGTAACAACCGCGAAAAAGTTGCGCGGAGGAGTTGTGTTTGTGGACGAA
GTACCGAAAGGTCTTACCGGAAAACTCGACGCAAGAAAAATCAGAGAGATCCTCATAAAGGCCAAGAAGG
GCGGAAAGATCGCCGTGTAATTCTAGAGTCGGGGCGGCCGGCCGCTTCGAGCAGACATGATAAGATACAT
TGATGAGTTTGGACAAACCACAACTAGAATGCAGTGAAAAAAATGCTTTATTTGTGAAATTTGTGATGCT
ATTGCTTTATTTGTAACCATTATAAGCTGCAATAAACAAGTTAACAACAACAATTGCATTCATTTTATGT
TTCAGGTTCAGGGGGAGGTGTGGGAGGTTTTTTAAAGCAAGTAAAACCTCTACAAATGTGGTAAAATCGA
TAAGGATCCGTCGACCGATGCCCTTGAGAGCCTTCAACCCAGTCAGCTCCTTCCGGTGGGCGCGGGGCAT
GACTATCGTCGCCGCACTTATGACTGTCTTCTTTATCATGCAACTCGTAGGACAGGTGCCGGCAGCGCTC
TTCCGCTTCCTCGCTCACTGACTCGCTGCGCTCGGTCGTTCGGCTGCGGCGAGCGGTATCAGCTCACTCA
AAGGCGGTAATACGGTTATCCACAGAATCAGGGGATAACGCAGGAAAGAACATGTGAGCAAAAGGCCAGC
AAAAGGCCAGGAACCGTAAAAAGGCCGCGTTGCTGGCGTTTTTCCATAGGCTCCGCCCCCCTGACGAGCA
TCACAAAAATCGACGCTCAAGTCAGAGGTGGCGAAACCCGACAGGACTATAAAGATACCAGGCGTTTCCC
CCTGGAAGCTCCCTCGTGCGCTCTCCTGTTCCGACCCTGCCGCTTACCGGATACCTGTCCGCCTTTCTCC
CTTCGGGAAGCGTGGCGCTTTCTCATAGCTCACGCTGTAGGTATCTCAGTTCGGTGTAGGTCGTTCGCTC
CAAGCTGGGCTGTGTGCACGAACCCCCCGTTCAGCCCGACCGCTGCGCCTTATCCGGTAACTATCGTCTT
GAGTCCAACCCGGTAAGACACGACTTATCGCCACTGGCAGCAGCCACTGGTAACAGGATTAGCAGAGCGA
GGTATGTAGGCGGTGCTACAGAGTTCTTGAAGTGGTGGCCTAACTACGGCTACACTAGAAGAACAGTATT
TGGTATCTGCGCTCTGCTGAAGCCAGTTACCTTCGGAAAAAGAGTTGGTAGCTCTTGATCCGGCAAACAA
ACCACCGCTGGTAGCGGTGGTTTTTTTGTTTGCAAGCAGCAGATTACGCGCAGAAAAAAAGGATCTCAAG
AAGATCCTTTGATCTTTTCTACGGGGTCTGACGCTCAGTGGAACGAAAACTCACGTTAAGGGATTTTGGT
CATGAGATTATCAAAAAGGATCTTCACCTAGATCCTTTTAAATTAAAAATGAAGTTTTAAATCAATCTAA
AGTATATATGAGTAAACTTGGTCTGACAGTTACCAATGCTTAATCAGTGAGGCACCTATCTCAGCGATCT
GTCTATTTCGTTCATCCATAGTTGCCTGACTCCCCGTCGTGTAGATAACTACGATACGGGAGGGCTTACC
ATCTGGCCCCAGTGCTGCAATGATACCGCGAGACCCACGCTCACCGGCTCCAGATTTATCAGCAATAAAC
CAGCCAGCCGGAAGGGCCGAGCGCAGAAGTGGTCCTGCAACTTTATCCGCCTCCATCCAGTCTATTAATT
GTTGCCGGGAAGCTAGAGTAAGTAGTTCGCCAGTTAATAGTTTGCGCAACGTTGTTGCCATTGCTACAGG
CATCGTGGTGTCACGCTCGTCGTTTGGTATGGCTTCATTCAGCTCCGGTTCCCAACGATCAAGGCGAGTT
ACATGATCCCCCATGTTGTGCAAAAAAGCGGTTAGCTCCTTCGGTCCTCCGATCGTTGTCAGAAGTAAGT
TGGCCGCAGTGTTATCACTCATGGTTATGGCAGCACTGCATAATTCTCTTACTGTCATGCCATCCGTAAG
ATGCTTTTCTGTGACTGGTGAGTACTCAACCAAGTCATTCTGAGAATAGTGTATGCGGCGACCGAGTTGC
TCTTGCCCGGCGTCAATACGGGATAATACCGCGCCACATAGCAGAACTTTAAAAGTGCTCATCATTGGAA
AACGTTCTTCGGGGCGAAAACTCTCAAGGATCTTACCGCTGTTGAGATCCAGTTCGATGTAACCCACTCG
TGCACCCAACTGATCTTCAGCATCTTTTACTTTCACCAGCGTTTCTGGGTGAGCAAAAACAGGAAGGCAA
AATGCCGCAAAAAAGGGAATAAGGGCGACACGGAAATGTTGAATACTCATACTCTTCCTTTTTCAATATT
ATTGAAGCATTTATCAGGGTTATTGTCTCATGAGCGGATACATATTTGAATGTATTTAGAAAAATAAACA
AATAGGGGTTCCGCGCACATTTCCCCGAAAAGTGCCACCTG
[124 nt withheld, positions 4662-4785]
C
[91 nt withheld, positions 4787-4877]
A
[49 nt withheld, positions 4879-4927]
CCTTTGACGTTGGAGTCCACGTTCTTT
[37 nt withheld, positions 4955-4991]
ACCCTATCTCGGTCTATTCTTTTGATTTATAAGGGATTTTGCCGATTTCGGCCTATTGGTTAAAAAATGA
GCTGATTTAACAAAAATTTAACGCGAATTTTAACAAAATATTAACGCTTACAATTTGCCATTCGCCATTC
AGGCTGCGCAACTGTTGGGAAGGGCGATCGGTGCGGGCCTCTTCGCTATTACGCCAGCCCAAGCTACCAT
GATAAGTAAGTAATATTAAGGTACGGGAGGTACTTGGAGCGGCCGCAATAAAATATCTTTATTTTCATTA
CATCTGTGTGTTGGTTTTTTGTGTGAATCGATAGTACTAACATACGCTCTCCATCAAAACAAAACGAAAC
AAAACAAACTAGCAAAATAGGCTGTCCCCAGTGCAAGTGCAGGTGCCAGAACATTTCTCTATCGATA
