>Addgene plasmid #64784 | pGL3-Basic-IRES | addgene partial sequence | sequence record 118848 | EBV-rev 5'-GTGGTTTGTCCAAACTCATC-3'
AGCGGCCGGCCGCCCCGACTCTAGAATTACACGGCGATCTTTCCGCCCTTCTTGGCCTTTATGAGGATCT
CTCTGATTTTTCTTGCGTCGAGTTTTCCGGTAAGACCTTTCGGTACTTCGTCCACAAACACAACTCCTCC
GCGCAACTTTTTCGCGGTTGTTACTTGACTGGCGACGTAATCCACGATCTCTTTTTCCGTCATCGTCTTT
CCGTGCTCCAAAACAACAACGGCGGCGGGAAGTTCACCGGCGTCATCGTCGGGAAGACCTGCGACACCTG
CGTCGAAGATGTTGGGGTGTTGGAGCAAGATGGATTCCAATTCAGCGGGAGCCACCTGATAGCCTTTGTA
CTTAATCAGAGACTTCAGGCGGTCAACGATGAAGAAGTGTTCGTCTTCGTCCCAGTAAGCTATGTCTCCA
GAATGTAGCCATCCATCCTTGTCAATCAAGGCGTTGGTCGCTTCCGGATTGTTTACATAACCGGACATAA
TCATAGGACCTCTCACACACAGTTCGCCTCTTTGATTAACGCCCAGCGTTTTCCCGGTATCCAGATCCAC
AACCTTCGCTTCAAAAAATGGAACAACTTTACCGACCGCGCCCGGTTTATCATCCCCCTCGGGTGTAATC
AGAATAGCTGATGTAGTCTCAGTGAGCCCATATCCTTGCCTGATACCTGGCAGATGGAACCTCTTGGCAA
CCGCTTCCCCGACTTCCTTAGAGAGGGGAGCGCCACCAGAAGCAATTTCGTGTAAATTAGATAAATCGTA
TTTGTCAATCAGAGTGCTTTTGGCGAAGAAGGAGAATAGGGTTGGCACCAGCAGCGCACTTTGAATCTTG
TAATCCTGAAGGCTCCTCAGAAACAGCTCTTCTTCAAATCTATACATTAAGACGACTCGAAATCCACATA
TCAAATATCCGAGTGTAGTAAACATTCCAAAACCGTGATGGAATGGAACAACAC
