>Addgene plasmid #64784 | pGL3-Basic-IRES | addgene partial sequence | sequence record 118851 | RVprimer3 5'-CTAGCAAAATAGGCTGTCCC-3'
TTTCTCTATCGATGGTACCGAGCTCTTACGCGTGCTAGCCCGGGCTCGAGATCTGACCCCATGCATCGAA
TTCCGCCCCCCCCCCCTAACGTTACTGGCCGAAGCCGCTTGGAATAAGGCCGGTGTGCGTTTGTCTATAT
GTTATTTTCCACCATATTGCCGTCTTTTGGCAATGTGAGGGCCCGGAAACCTGGCCCTGTCTTCTTGACG
AGCATTCCTAGGGGTCTTTCCCCTCTCGCCAAAGGAATGCAAGGTCTGTTGAATGTCGTGAAGGAAGCAG
TTCCTCTGGAAGCTTCTTGAAGACAAACAACGTCTGTAGCGACCCTTTGCAGGCAGCGGAACCCCCCACC
TGGCGACAGGTGCCTCTGCGGCCAAAAGCCACGTGTATAAGATACACCTGCAAAGGCGGCACAACCCCAG
TGCCACGTTGTGAGTTGGATAGTTGTGGAAAGAGTCAAATGGCTCTCCTCAAGCGTATTCAACAAGGGGC
TGAAGGATGCCCAGAAGGTACCCCATTGTATGGGATCTGATCTGGGGCCTCGGTGCACATGCTTTACATG
TGTTTAGTCGAGGTTAAAAAAACGTCTAGGCCCCCCGAACCACGGGGACGTGGTTTTCCTTTGAAAAACA
CGATGATAAGATCTGCGATCTAAGTAAGCTTGGCATTCCGGTACTGTTGGTAAAGCCACCATGGAAGACG
CCAAAAACATAAAGAAAGGCCCGGCGCCATTCTATCCGCTGGAAGATGGAACCGCTGGAGAGCAACTGCA
TAAGGCTATGAAGAGATACGCCCTGGTTCCTGGAACAATTGCTTTTACAGATGCACATATCGAGGTGGAC
ATCACTTACGCTG
